Addgene plasmid #121469: pTJK512
Purpose: CEN LEU2 CNB1
Depositing lab: Tami Kingsbury. Publication: Calcineurin Regulatory Subunit Calcium-Binding Domains Differentially Contribute to Calcineurin Signaling in Saccharomyces cerevisiae. Connolly S, Quasi-Woode D, Waldron L, Eberly C, Waters K, Muller EM, Kingsbury TJ. Genetics. 2018 Jul;209(3):801-813. doi: 10.1534/genetics.118.300911. Epub 2018 May 7. PubMed 29735720.
Backbone
  Vector backbone: pRS315
  Backbone size w/o insert (bp): 6018
  Vector type: Yeast CEN plasmid
  Selectable markers: LEU2
Growth in bacteria
  Bacterial resistance: Ampicillin, 100 μg/mL
  Growth temperature: 37°C
  Growth strain: DH5alpha
  Copy number: Unknown
Gene/Insert
  Gene/Insert name: CNB1
  Species: S. cerevisiae (budding yeast)
  GenBank ID: NM_001179756
  Entrez Gene: CNB1 (a.k.a. YKL190W, CRV1, YCN2)
  Promoter: Endogenous genomic promoter region
  Cloning method: Restriction Enzyme; 5′ cloning site XhoI (not destroyed); 3′ cloning site BamHI (not destroyed)
  Sequencing primers: 5′ T3 promoter primer; 3′ T7 promoter primer
Terms and licenses: Academic/Nonprofit Terms; Industry Terms: Not Available to Industry
How to cite: pTJK512 was a gift from Tami Kingsbury (Addgene plasmid # 121469 ; http://n2t.net/addgene:121469 ; RRID:Addgene_121469)
