[The description below was written by a language model from this plasmid's Addgene catalogue record and pLannotate feature annotations shown in this document.]
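Description:
pTJK512 is a low-copy yeast centromeric shuttle plasmid built on the pRS315 backbone, carrying the Saccharomyces cerevisiae CNB1 gene, which encodes the calcium-binding regulatory subunit of the calmodulin-stimulated protein phosphatase calcineurin. In E. coli it is maintained through a high-copy ColE1/pUC-type origin and selected with ampicillin via the β-lactamase gene. An f1 origin is also present, allowing single-stranded DNA production. In yeast, the CEN6/ARS element provides autonomous replication and stable segregation at roughly one copy per cell. The LEU2 gene, under its own promoter, allows selection by complementing leucine auxotrophy. Short fragments annotated as rop, bom, lacI, NFS1 and another yeast ORF appear to be backbone remnants or sequence flanking the LEU2 marker rather than functional parts.

The CNB1 insert was cloned between the XhoI and BamHI sites of the pBluescript-derived polylinker, splitting the lacZα region, and is flanked by the T3 and T7 promoters that serve as sequencing primer sites. Expression is driven by the endogenous genomic CNB1 promoter region, not a heterologous promoter, so the gene should be expressed at near-native levels from a single-copy plasmid. The feature table annotates CNB1 as a fragment ending near the last base of the circular sequence record. This may reflect the arbitrary numbering origin or the gene's structure rather than a truncation, but the record does not settle the point. No epitope tag or reporter is annotated. The associated study examined how the calcium-binding domains of the regulatory subunit contribute to calcineurin signalling. A wild-type CNB1 plasmid like this would suit complementation of cnb1 mutant strains or use as a reference for mutant alleles, though the record itself states only "CEN LEU2 CNB1".
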