Features (pLannotate 1.2.2; 22 found; start..end, strand, type, name):
    156..197     +  misc_feature   MCS (fragment): pBluescript multiple cloning site
    209..227     -  promoter       T3 promoter: promoter for bacteriophage T3 RNA polymerase
    272..288     -  protein_bind   lac operator: The lac repressor binds to the lac operator to inhibit transcription in E. coli. This inhibition can be relieved by adding lactose or isopropyl-β-D-thiogalactopyranoside (IPTG). lac repressor encoded by lacI
    296..326     -  promoter       lac promoter: promoter for the E. coli lac operon
    341..362     -  protein_bind   CAP binding site: CAP binding activates transcription in the presence of cAMP. E. coli catabolite activator protein
    375..467     -  CDS            lacI (fragment): lac repressor; lacI; The lac repressor binds to the lac operator to inhibit transcription in E. coli. This inhibition can be relieved by adding lactose or isopropyl-β-D-thiogalactopyranoside (IPTG).
    650..1238    -  rep_origin     ori: high-copy-number ColE1/pMB1/pBR322/pUC origin of replication
   1409..2269    -  CDS            AmpR: β-lactamase; bla; confers resistance to ampicillin, carbenicillin, and related antibiotics
   2270..2374    -  promoter       AmpR promoter: bla
   2411..2914    +  misc_feature   CEN/ARS: S. cerevisiae CEN6 centromere fused to an autonomously replicating sequence
   2983..3018    +  CDS            rop (fragment): Rop protein, which maintains plasmids at low copy number; rop
   3120..3170    +  misc_feature   bom (fragment): basis of mobility region from pBR322
   3169..3285    +  CDS            NFS1 (fragment): NFS1_YEAST - Also known as SPL1 From Saccharomyces cerevisiae (strain ATCC 204508 / S288c) (Baker's yeast).
   3647..4741    -  CDS            LEU2: 3-isopropylmalate dehydrogenase, required for leucine biosynthesis; S. cerevisiae LEU2; yeast auxotrophic marker
   4742..5149    -  promoter       LEU2 promoter: S. cerevisiae LEU2
   5289..5366    -  CDS            YO192_YEAST (fragment): Experimental evidence at protein level: Swiss-Prot protein existence level 1. From Saccharomyces cerevisiae (strain ATCC 204508 / S288c) (Baker's yeast).
   5397..5449    +  misc_feature   bom (fragment): basis of mobility region from pBR322
   5477..5905    -  rep_origin     f1 ori (sequence partly withheld): f1 bacteriophage origin of replication; arrow indicates direction of (+) strand synthesis
   5909..6066    -  CDS            lacZα (fragment): LacZα fragment of β-galactosidase; lacZ fragment
   6069..6087    +  promoter       T7 promoter: promoter for bacteriophage T7 RNA polymerase
   6096..6137    +  misc_feature   MCS (fragment): pBluescript multiple cloning site
   6601..7071    +  CDS            CNB1 (fragment): CANB_YEAST - Also known as YCN2, YCNB. Experimental evidence at protein level: Swiss-Prot protein existence level 1. Regulatory subunit of calcineurin, a calcium-dependent, calmodulin stimulated protein phosphatase. Confers calcium sensitivity. From Saccharomyces cerevisiae (strain ATCC 204508 / S288c) (Baker's yeast).
>Addgene plasmid #121469 | pTJK512 | addgene full sequence | sequence record 238767 | Addgene NGS Result
GACTAGGGGACACTTCATTCATTTATGGTATGCCAATATTTTTAAGAAAAGAAGAATAATACGCGATATT
GTTTTTTAAGGAAGGAACGCACACTCGCCCAGTTAGAGTGCTGATGATATATACATATATATATGTATAT
GTAACAAACAATAAGAAGCTTATCGATACCGTCGACCTCGAGGGGGGGCCCGGTACCAGCTTTTGTTCCC
TTTAGTGAGGGTTAATTTCGAGCTTGGCGTAATCATGGTCATAGCTGTTTCCTGTGTGAAATTGTTATCC
GCTCACAATTCCACACAACATACGAGCCGGAAGCATAAAGTGTAAAGCCTGGGGTGCCTAATGAGTGAGC
TAACTCACATTAATTGCGTTGCGCTCACTGCCCGCTTTCCAGTCGGGAAACCTGTCGTGCCAGCTGCATT
AATGAATCGGCCAACGCGCGGGGAGAGGCGGTTTGCGTATTGGGCGCTCTTCCGCTTCCTCGCTCACTGA
CTCGCTGCGCTCGGTCGTTCGGCTGCGGCGAGCGGTATCAGCTCACTCAAAGGCGGTAATACGGTTATCC
ACAGAATCAGGGGATAACGCAGGAAAGAACATGTGAGCAAAAGGCCAGCAAAAGGCCAGGAACCGTAAAA
AGGCCGCGTTGCTGGCGTTTTTCCATAGGCTCCGCCCCCCTGACGAGCATCACAAAAATCGACGCTCAAG
TCAGAGGTGGCGAAACCCGACAGGACTATAAAGATACCAGGCGTTTCCCCCTGGAAGCTCCCTCGTGCGC
TCTCCTGTTCCGACCCTGCCGCTTACCGGATACCTGTCCGCCTTTCTCCCTTCGGGAAGCGTGGCGCTTT
CTCATAGCTCACGCTGTAGGTATCTCAGTTCGGTGTAGGTCGTTCGCTCCAAGCTGGGCTGTGTGCACGA
ACCCCCCGTTCAGCCCGACCGCTGCGCCTTATCCGGTAACTATCGTCTTGAGTCCAACCCGGTAAGACAC
GACTTATCGCCACTGGCAGCAGCCACTGGTAACAGGATTAGCAGAGCGAGGTATGTAGGCGGTGCTACAG
AGTTCTTGAAGTGGTGGCCTAACTACGGCTACACTAGAAGAACAGTATTTGGTATCTGCGCTCTGCTGAA
GCCAGTTACCTTCGGAAAAAGAGTTGGTAGCTCTTGATCCGGCAAACAAACCACCGCTGGTAGCGGTGGT
TTTTTTGTTTGCAAGCAGCAGATTACGCGCAGAAAAAAAGGATCTCAAGAAGATCCTTTGATCTTTTCTA
CGGGGTCTGACGCTCAGTGGAACGAAAACTCACGTTAAGGGATTTTGGTCATGAGATTATCAAAAAGGAT
CTTCACCTAGATCCTTTTAAATTAAAAATGAAGTTTTAAATCAATCTAAAGTATATATGAGTAAACTTGG
TCTGACAGTTACCAATGCTTAATCAGTGAGGCACCTATCTCAGCGATCTGTCTATTTCGTTCATCCATAG
TTGCCTGACTCCCCGTCGTGTAGATAACTACGATACGGGAGGGCTTACCATCTGGCCCCAGTGCTGCAAT
GATACCGCGAGACCCACGCTCACCGGCTCCAGATTTATCAGCAATAAACCAGCCAGCCGGAAGGGCCGAG
CGCAGAAGTGGTCCTGCAACTTTATCCGCCTCCATCCAGTCTATTAATTGTTGCCGGGAAGCTAGAGTAA
GTAGTTCGCCAGTTAATAGTTTGCGCAACGTTGTTGCCATTGCTACAGGCATCGTGGTGTCACGCTCGTC
GTTTGGTATGGCTTCATTCAGCTCCGGTTCCCAACGATCAAGGCGAGTTACATGATCCCCCATGTTGTGC
AAAAAAGCGGTTAGCTCCTTCGGTCCTCCGATCGTTGTCAGAAGTAAGTTGGCCGCAGTGTTATCACTCA
TGGTTATGGCAGCACTGCATAATTCTCTTACTGTCATGCCATCCGTAAGATGCTTTTCTGTGACTGGTGA
GTACTCAACCAAGTCATTCTGAGAATAGTGTATGCGGCGACCGAGTTGCTCTTGCCCGGCGTCAATACGG
GATAATACCGCGCCACATAGCAGAACTTTAAAAGTGCTCATCATTGGAAAACGTTCTTCGGGGCGAAAAC
TCTCAAGGATCTTACCGCTGTTGAGATCCAGTTCGATGTAACCCACTCGTGCACCCAACTGATCTTCAGC
ATCTTTTACTTTCACCAGCGTTTCTGGGTGAGCAAAAACAGGAAGGCAAAATGCCGCAAAAAAGGGAATA
AGGGCGACACGGAAATGTTGAATACTCATACTCTTCCTTTTTCAATATTATTGAAGCATTTATCAGGGTT
ATTGTCTCATGAGCGGATACATATTTGAATGTATTTAGAAAAATAAACAAATAGGGGTTCCGCGCACATT
TCCCCGAAAAGTGCCACCTGGGTCCTTTTCATCACGTGCTATAAAAATAATTATAATTTAAATTTTTTAA
TATAAATATATAAATTAAAAATAGAAAGTAAAAAAAGAAATTAAAGAAAAAATAGTTTTTGTTTTCCGAA
GATGTAAAAGACTCTAGGGGGATCGCCAACAAATACTACCTTTTATCTTGCTCTTCCTGCTCTCAGGTAT
TAATGCCGAATTGTTTCATCTTGTCTGTGTAGAAGACCACACACGAAAATCCTGTGATTTTACATTTTAC
TTATCGTTAATCGAATGTATATCTATTTAATCTGCTTTTCTTGTCTAATAAATATATATGTAAAGTACGC
TTTTTGTTGAAATTTTTTAAACCTTTGTTTATTTTTTTTTCTTCATTCCGTAACTCTTCTACCTTCTTTA
TTTACTTTCTAAAATCCAAATACAAAACATAAAAATAAATAAACACAGAGTAAATTCCCAAATTATTCCA
TCATTAAAAGATACGAGGCGCGTGTAAGTTACAGGCAAGCGATCCGTCCTAAGAAACCATTATTATCATG
ACATTAACCTATAAAAATAGGCGTATCACGAGGCCCTTTCGTCTCGCGCGTTTCGGTGATGACGGTGAAA
ACCTCTGACACATGCAGCTCCCGGAGACGGTCACAGCTTGTCTGTAAGCGGATGCCGGGAGCAGACAAGC
CCGTCAGGGCGCGTCAGCGGGTGTTGGCGGGTGTCGGGGCTGGCTTAACTATGCGGCATCAGAGCAGATT
GTACTGAGAGTGCACCATATCGACTACGTCGTTAAGGCCGTTTCTGACAGAGTAAAATTCTTGAGGGAAC
TTTCACCATTATGGGAAATGGTTCAAGAAGGTATTGACTTAAACTCCATCAAATGGTCAGGTCATTGAGT
GTTTTTTATTTGTTGTATTTTTTTTTTTTTAGAGAAAATCCTCCAATATATAAATTAGGAATCATAGTTT
CATGATTTTCTGTTACACCTAACTTTTTGTGTGGTGCCCTCCTCCTTGTCAATATTAATGTTAAAGTGCA
ATTCTTTTTCCTTATCACGTTGAGCCATTAGTATCAATTTGCTTACCTGTATTCCTTTACATCCTCCTTT
TTCTCCTTCTTGATAAATGTATGTAGATTGCGTATATAGTTTCGTCTACCCTATGAACATATTCCATTTT
GTAATTTCGTGTCGTTTCTATTATGAATTTCATTTATAAAGTTTATGTACAAATATCATAAAAAAAGAGA
ATCTTTTTAAGCAAGGATTTTCTTAACTTCTTCGGCGACAGCATCACCGACTTCGGTGGTACTGTTGGAA
CCACCTAAATCACCAGTTCTGATACCTGCATCCAAAACCTTTTTAACTGCATCTTCAATGGCCTTACCTT
CTTCAGGCAAGTTCAATGACAATTTCAACATCATTGCAGCAGACAAGATAGTGGCGATAGGGTTGACCTT
ATTCTTTGGCAAATCTGGAGCAGAACCGTGGCATGGTTCGTACAAACCAAATGCGGTGTTCTTGTCTGGC
AAAGAGGCCAAGGACGCAGATGGCAACAAACCCAAGGAACCTGGGATAACGGAGGCTTCATCGGAGATGA
TATCACCAAACATGTTGCTGGTGATTATAATACCATTTAGGTGGGTTGGGTTCTTAACTAGGATCATGGC
GGCAGAATCAATCAATTGATGTTGAACCTTCAATGTAGGGAATTCGTTCTTGATGGTTTCCTCCACAGTT
TTTCTCCATAATCTTGAAGAGGCCAAAACATTAGCTTTATCCAAGGACCAAATAGGCAATGGTGGCTCAT
GTTGTAGGGCCATGAAAGCGGCCATTCTTGTGATTCTTTGCACTTCTGGAACGGTGTATTGTTCACTATC
CCAAGCGACACCATCACCATCGTCTTCCTTTCTCTTACCAAAGTAAATACCTCCCACTAATTCTCTGACA
ACAACGAAGTCAGTACCTTTAGCAAATTGTGGCTTGATTGGAGATAAGTCTAAAAGAGAGTCGGATGCAA
AGTTACATGGTCTTAAGTTGGCGTACAATTGAAGTTCTTTACGGATTTTTAGTAAACCTTGTTCAGGTCT
AACACTACCGGTACCCCATTTAGGACCACCCACAGCACCTAACAAAACGGCATCAGCCTTCTTGGAGGCT
TCCAGCGCCTCATCTGGAAGTGGAACACCTGTAGCATCGATAGCAGCACCACCAATTAAATGATTTTCGA
AATCGAACTTGACATTGGAACGAACATCAGAAATAGCTTTAAGAACCTTAATGGCTTCGGCTGTGATTTC
TTGACCAACGTGGTCACCTGGCAAAACGACGATCTTCTTAGGGGCAGACATTAGAATGGTATATCCTTGA
AATATATATATATATATTGCTGAAATGTAAAAGGTAAGAAAAGTTAGAAAGTAAGACGATTGCTAACCAC
CTATTGGAAAAAACAATAGGTCCTTAAATAATATTGTCAACTTCAAGTATTGTGATGCAAGCATTTAGTC
ATGAACGCTTCTCTATTCTATATGAAAAGCCGGTTCCGGCGCTCTCACCTTTCCTTTTTCTCCCAATTTT
TCAGTTGAAAAAGGTATATGCGTCAGGCGACCTCTGAAATTAACAAAAAATTTCCAGTCATCGAATTTGA
TTCTGTGCGATAGCGCCCCTGTGTGTTCTCGTTATGTTGAGGAAAAAAATAATGGTTGCTAAGAGATTCG
AACTCTTGCATCTTACGATACCTGAGTATTCCCACAGTTAACTGCGGTCAAGATATTTCTTGAATCAGGC
GCCTTAGACCGCTCGGCCAAACAACCAATTACTTGTTGAGAAATAGAGTATAATTATCCTATAAATATAA
CGTTTTTGAACACACATGAACAAGGAAGTACAGGACAATTGATTTTGAAGAGAATGTGGATTTTGATGTA
ATTGTTGGGATTCCATTTTTAATAAGGCAATAATATTAGGTATGTAGATATACTAGAAGTTCTCCTCGAC
CGGTCGATATGCGGTGTGAAATACCGCACAGATGCGTAAGGAGAAAATACCGCATCAGGAAATTGTAAGC
GTTAATATTTTGTTAAAATTCGCGTTAAATTTTTGTTAAATCAGCTCATTTTTTAACCAATAGGCCGAAA
TCGGCAAAATCCCTTATAAATCAAAAGAATAGACCGAGATAGGGT
[37 nt withheld, positions 5576-5612]
AAAGAACGTGGACTCCAACGTCAAAGG
[49 nt withheld, positions 5640-5688]
T
[91 nt withheld, positions 5690-5780]
G
[124 nt withheld, positions 5782-5905]
CCATTCGCCATTCAGGCTGCGCAACTGTTGGGAAGGGCGATCGGTGCGGGCCTCTTCGCTATTACGCCAG
CTGGCGAAAGGGGGATGTGCTGCAAGGCGATTAAGTTGGGTAACGCCAGGGTTTTCCCAGTCACGACGTT
GTAAAACGACGGCCAGTGAATTGTAATACGACTCACTATAGGGCGAATTGGAGCTCCACCGCGGTGGCGG
CCGCTCTAGAACTAGTGGATCCACGCTATGAAAAAGGAAAACAAATGACTCTTATAATTTGTTTCCCTCG
ACTTCTCTATTTAAATCCAAGATTTTAACTAATAAACTATTTAATAATAAAACAATTAACTCTTTATATG
GAAGCCTTGGAAATTAGCCGCCAAAATGGGATATACATTCCGTGCGAAGTGACCGCGTGGAAGGCCGGGT
ATCATCTTAAAAATCACTAGTTTCTTTTTTAGCGGAATGCAATAAAGGTGCTTTGTGCTGGTGTGGTTTA
CACGGAACATCTAGTAGCTAAAACTTGGTAACTCAATGGTGATCAGAATCCATAGAAGCATTTTTATTTC
TTAAAATGGGTGCTGCTCCTTCCAAAATTGTGGATGGTCTTTTAGAAGATACAAATTGTATGTACACTTC
GGAGTGAGGAAAAGAAAGAAAGGGGAAATTAACCGATTTTACTAACACTGACACTTTGAACAGTTGATAG
AGATGAAATTGAAAGGTTAAGGAAGAGATTCATGAAATTAGATAGAGATAGCTCAGGGTCTATTGATAAA
AATGAATTTATGAGCATTCCTGGCGTTTCGTCAAACCCTCTTGCTGGACGTATAATGGAGGTTTTCGATG
CTGATAATAGTGGGGACGTGGATTTTCAAGAGTTCATCACAGGATTATCCATTTTCAGTGGGCGTGGGTC
CAAGGACGAAAAGTTAAGATTCGCCTTCAAAATCTACGACATTGACAAGGACGGTTTCATATCCAATGGT
GAGTTGTTCATCGTGTTGAAGATTATGGTAGGTTCTAATCTGGACGATGAACAGCTGCAACAGATAGTAG
ATAGGACGATAGTGGAAAACGATAGCGACGGCGACGGACGTTTAAGTTTCGAGGAGTTTAAGAATGCTAT
CGAAACCACAGAAGTGGCCAAGAGTCTGACATTGCAATACGATGTGTAA
